Addgene plasmid #223425: pYPQAT53
Purpose: T-DNA vector for dLbCas12a-D156R mediated A to G base editing for monocot plants; TTTV PAM; LbCas12a-D156R-ABE and the crRNA were driven by separate ZmUbi1 promoter; Hygromycin for plants selection.
Depositing lab: Yiping Qi. Depositing organization: University of Maryland, College Park. Publication: A comprehensive all-in-one CRISPR toolbox for large-scale screens in plants. Cheng Y, Li G, Qi A, Mandlik R, Pan C, Wang D, Ge S, Qi Y. Plant Cell. 2025 Apr 9:koaf081. doi: 10.1093/plcell/koaf081. PubMed 40202185.
Backbone
  Vector backbone: dpYPQ230-D156R-ABE5
  Vector type: Plant Expression, CRISPR
  Selectable markers: Hygromycin
Growth in bacteria
  Bacterial resistance: Kanamycin, 50 μg/mL
  Growth temperature: 37°C
  Growth strain: DH5alpha
  Copy number: High Copy
Gene/Insert
  Gene/Insert name: ZmUbi-ecTadA8e-dLbCas12a-D156R-ZmUbi-crRNA scaffold
  Tag / fusion protein: NLS
Terms and licenses: Academic/Nonprofit Terms; Industry Terms: Not Available to Industry
How to cite: pYPQAT53 was a gift from Yiping Qi (Addgene plasmid # 223425 ; http://n2t.net/addgene:223425 ; RRID:Addgene_223425)
