[The description below was written by a language model from this plasmid's Addgene catalogue record and pLannotate feature annotations shown in this document.]
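Description:
pYPQAT53 is a roughly 19.9 kb binary T-DNA vector for Agrobacterium-mediated delivery of an adenine base editor into monocot plants. The backbone has the usual binary layout. A high-copy ColE1/pUC-type origin with a bom site supports propagation in E. coli, and the pVS1 oriV, RepA and StaA functions support replication and stable maintenance in Agrobacterium. Bacterial selection is by a kanamycin resistance gene. The annotation also picks up an IS5-type transposase ORF (insH) and a short yghO fragment in the backbone just outside the left border. These resemble E. coli chromosomal or insertion-sequence material rather than designed parts, and the record does not comment on them.

Between the nopaline-type right and left border repeats lie three expression units. A maize ubiquitin (ZmUbi1) promoter drives the editor, an NLS-tagged fusion of the evolved E. coli deaminase TadA8e to nuclease-dead LbCas12a carrying the D156R substitution, and the unit ends in a NOS terminator. The feature table annotates only the tadA portion, leaving the Cas12a coding region as an unlabelled gap of about 3.9 kb. A second ZmUbi promoter drives the crRNA cassette. It begins with a hammerhead ribozyme fragment, which would allow the Pol II transcript to be processed. Next comes a lac promoter/lacZα stuffer with T7 and T3 sites that presumably marks the spacer cloning position, and a NOS terminator closes the unit. The attB1, attB5 and attB2 scars show that the cassettes were assembled by multisite Gateway recombination. An enhanced CaMV 35S promoter expressing hygromycin phosphotransferase, with a CaMV poly(A) signal, provides plant selection. The construct is intended for A-to-G base editing at TTTV PAM targets and belongs to an all-in-one CRISPR toolbox aimed at large-scale screens in plants.
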