Features (pLannotate 1.2.2; 38 found; start..end, strand, type, name):
     32..54      -  protein_bind   lac operator (fragment): The lac repressor binds to the lac operator to inhibit transcription in E. coli. This inhibition can be relieved by adding lactose or isopropyl-β-D-thiogalactopyranoside (IPTG). lac repressor encoded by lacI
     58..88      -  promoter       lac promoter: promoter for the E. coli lac operon
    103..124     -  protein_bind   CAP binding site: CAP binding activates transcription in the presence of cAMP. E. coli catabolite activator protein
    137..225     -  CDS            lacI (fragment): lac repressor; lacI; The lac repressor binds to the lac operator to inhibit transcription in E. coli. This inhibition can be relieved by adding lactose or isopropyl-β-D-thiogalactopyranoside (IPTG).
    315..991     +  promoter       CaMV 35S promoter (enhanced): cauliflower mosaic virus 35S promoter with a duplicated enhancer region
   1058..2083    +  CDS            HygR: hygromycin B phosphotransferase confers resistance to hygromycin
   2124..2298    +  polyA_signal   CaMV poly(A) signal: cauliflower mosaic virus polyadenylation signal
   2376..2400    -  misc_feature   LB T-DNA repeat: left border repeat from nopaline C58 T-DNA
   2732..2845    -  CDS            yghO (fragment) (sequence partly withheld): YGHO_ECOLI - Experimental evidence at transcript level: Swiss-Prot protein existence level 2. From Escherichia coli (strain K12).
   2844..3821    +  CDS            insH10 (sequence withheld): INH10_ECOLI - Protein inferred from homology: Swiss-Prot protein existence level 3. Involved in the transposition of the insertion sequence IS5. From Escherichia coli (strain K12).
   4024..4818    +  CDS            KanR: aminoglycoside phosphotransferase; aphA-3; confers resistance to kanamycin
   4905..5493    +  rep_origin     ori: high-copy-number ColE1/pMB1/pBR322/pUC origin of replication
   5679..5819    -  misc_feature   bom: basis of mobility region from pBR322
   5921..5960    -  CDS            rop (fragment): Rop protein, which maintains plasmids at low copy number; rop
   6163..6357    -  rep_origin     pVS1 oriV: origin of replication for the Pseudomonas plasmid pVS1 (Heeb et al., 2000)
   6423..7496    -  CDS            pVS1 RepA: replication protein from the Pseudomonas plasmid pVS1 (Heeb et al., 2000)
   7925..8554    -  CDS            pVS1 StaA: stability protein from the Pseudomonas plasmid pVS1 (Heeb et al., 2000)
   9108..9509    -  CDS            Y4CG_SINFN (fragment): Protein inferred from homology: Swiss-Prot protein existence level 3. From Sinorhizobium fredii (strain NBRC 101917 / NGR234).
   9849..9873    -  misc_feature   RB T-DNA repeat: right border repeat from nopaline C58 T-DNA
   9939..10093   -  CDS            lacZα (fragment): LacZα fragment of β-galactosidase; lacZ fragment
  10108..12105   +  promoter       Ubi promoter: maize polyubiquitin gene promoter
  12148..12172   +  protein_bind   attB1: mutant version of attB; recombination site for the Gateway® BP reaction BP Clonase™
  12233..12724   +  CDS            tadA: TADA_ECOLI - Also known as yfhC. Experimental evidence at protein level: Swiss-Prot protein existence level 1. Catalyzes the deamination of adenosine to inosine at the wobble position 34 of tRNA(Arg2). Essential for cell viability. From Escherichia coli (strain K12).
  16664..16916   +  terminator     NOS terminator: nopaline synthase terminator and poly(A) signal
  16961..16981   +  protein_bind   attB5: mutant version of attB; core recombination site for the Gateway® BP reaction BP Clonase™
  17002..18964   +  promoter       Ubi promoter: maize polyubiquitin gene promoter
  18977..19000   +  misc_RNA       sTRSV HHRz (fragment): hammerhead ribozyme from the tobacco ringspot virus satellite RNA (Khvorova et al., 2003)
  19042..19060   -  rep_origin     f1 ori (fragment): f1 bacteriophage origin of replication; arrow indicates direction of (+) strand synthesis
  19065..19220   -  CDS            lacZα (fragment): LacZα fragment of β-galactosidase; lacZ fragment
  19228..19246   +  promoter       T7 promoter: promoter for bacteriophage T7 RNA polymerase
  19255..19278   -  misc_feature   MCS (fragment): pBluescript multiple cloning site
  19294..19312   -  promoter       T3 promoter: promoter for bacteriophage T3 RNA polymerase
  19355..19377   -  protein_bind   lac operator (fragment): The lac repressor binds to the lac operator to inhibit transcription in E. coli. This inhibition can be relieved by adding lactose or isopropyl-β-D-thiogalactopyranoside (IPTG). lac repressor encoded by lacI
  19381..19411   -  promoter       lac promoter: promoter for the E. coli lac operon
  19426..19447   -  protein_bind   CAP binding site: CAP binding activates transcription in the presence of cAMP. E. coli catabolite activator protein
  19576..19600   -  protein_bind   attB2: mutant version of attB; recombination site for the Gateway® BP reaction BP Clonase™
  19618..19653   -  misc_feature   MCS (fragment): pBluescript multiple cloning site
  19664..19916   +  terminator     NOS terminator: nopaline synthase terminator and poly(A) signal
>Addgene plasmid #223425 | pYPQAT53 | addgene full sequence | sequence record 454170 | Addgene NGS Result
CGTAATCATGTCATAGCTGTTTCCTGTGTGAAATTGTTATCCGCTCACAATTCCACACAACATACGAGCC
GGAAGCATAAAGTGTAAAGCCTGGGGTGCCTAATGAGTGAGCTAACTCACATTAATTGCGTTGCGCTCAC
TGCCCGCTTTCCAGTCGGGAAACCTGTCGTGCCAGCTGCATTAATGAATCGGCCAACGCGCGGGGAGAGG
CGGTTTGCGTATTGGCTAGAGCAGCTTGCCAACATGGTGGAGCACGACACTCTCGTCTACTCCAAGAATA
TCAAAGATACAGTCTCAGAAGACCAAAGGGCTATTGAGACTTTTCAACAAAGGGTAATATCGGGAAACCT
CCTCGGATTCCATTGCCCAGCTATCTGTCACTTCATCAAAAGGACAGTAGAAAAGGAAGGTGGCACCTAC
AAATGCCATCATTGCGATAAAGGAAAGGCTATCGTTCAAGATGCCTCTGCCGACAGTGGTCCCAAAGATG
GACCCCCACCCACGAGGAGCATCGTGGAAAAAGAAGACGTTCCAACCACGTCTTCAAAGCAAGTGGATTG
ATGTGAACATGGTGGAGCACGACACTCTCGTCTACTCCAAGAATATCAAAGATACAGTCTCAGAAGACCA
AAGGGCTATTGAGACTTTTCAACAAAGGGTAATATCGGGAAACCTCCTCGGATTCCATTGCCCAGCTATC
TGTCACTTCATCAAAAGGACAGTAGAAAAGGAAGGTGGCACCTACAAATGCCATCATTGCGATAAAGGAA
AGGCTATCGTTCAAGATGCCTCTGCCGACAGTGGTCCCAAAGATGGACCCCCACCCACGAGGAGCATCGT
GGAAAAAGAAGACGTTCCAACCACGTCTTCAAAGCAAGTGGATTGATGTGATATCTCCACTGACGTAAGG
GATGACGCACAATCCCACTATCCTTCGCAAGACCCTTCCTCTATATAAGGAAGTTCATTTCATTTGGAGA
GGACACGCTGAAATCACCAGTCTCTCTCTACAAATCTATCTCTCTCGAGCTTTCGCAGATCCGGGGGGCA
ATGAGATATGAAAAAGCCTGAACTCACCGCGACGTCTGTCGAGAAGTTTCTGATCGAAAAGTTCGACAGC
GTCTCCGACCTGATGCAGCTCTCGGAGGGCGAAGAATCTCGTGCTTTCAGCTTCGATGTAGGAGGGCGTG
GATATGTCCTGCGGGTAAATAGCTGCGCCGATGGTTTCTACAAAGATCGTTATGTTTATCGGCACTTTGC
ATCGGCCGCGCTCCCGATTCCGGAAGTGCTTGACATTGGGGAGTTTAGCGAGAGCCTGACCTATTGCATC
TCCCGCCGTTCACAGGGTGTCACGTTGCAAGACCTGCCTGAAACCGAACTGCCCGCTGTTCTACAACCGG
TCGCGGAGGCTATGGATGCGATCGCTGCGGCCGATCTTAGCCAGACGAGCGGGTTCGGCCCATTCGGACC
GCAAGGAATCGGTCAATACACTACATGGCGTGATTTCATATGCGCGATTGCTGATCCCCATGTGTATCAC
TGGCAAACTGTGATGGACGACACCGTCAGTGCGTCCGTCGCGCAGGCTCTCGATGAGCTGATGCTTTGGG
CCGAGGACTGCCCCGAAGTCCGGCACCTCGTGCACGCGGATTTCGGCTCCAACAATGTCCTGACGGACAA
TGGCCGCATAACAGCGGTCATTGACTGGAGCGAGGCGATGTTCGGGGATTCCCAATACGAGGTCGCCAAC
ATCTTCTTCTGGAGGCCGTGGTTGGCTTGTATGGAGCAGCAGACGCGCTACTTCGAGCGGAGGCATCCGG
AGCTTGCAGGATCGCCACGACTCCGGGCGTATATGCTCCGCATTGGTCTTGACCAACTCTATCAGAGCTT
GGTTGACGGCAATTTCGATGATGCAGCTTGGGCGCAGGGTCGATGCGACGCAATCGTCCGATCCGGAGCC
GGGACTGTCGGGCGTACACAAATCGCCCGCAGAAGCGCGGCCGTCTGGACCGATGGCTGTGTAGAAGTAC
TCGCCGATAGTGGAAACCGACGCCCCAGCACTCGTCCGAGGGCAAAGAAATAGAGTAGATGCCGACCGGG
ATCTGTCGATCGACAAGCTCGAGTTTCTCCATAATAATGTGTGAGTAGTTCCCAGATAAGGGAATTAGGG
TTCCTATAGGGTTTCGCTCATGTGTTGAGCATATAAGAAACCCTTAGTATGTATTTGTATTTGTAAAATA
CTTCTATCAATAAAATTTCTAATTCCTAAAACCAAAATCCAGTACTAAAATCCAGATCCCCCGAATTAAT
TCGGCGTTAATTCAGTACATTAAAAACGTCCGCAATGTGTTATTAAGTTGTCTAAGCGTCAATTTGTTTA
CACCACAATATATCCTGCCACCAGCCAGCCAACAGCTCCCCGACCGGCAGCTCGGCACAAAATCACCACT
CGATACAGGCAGCCCATCAGTCCGGGACGGCGTCAGCGGGAGAGCCGTTGTAAGGCGGCAGACTTTGCTC
ATGTTACCGATGCTATTCGGAAGAACGGCAACTAAGCTGCCGGGTTTGAAACACGGATGATCTCGCGGAG
GGTAGCATGTTGATTGTAACGATGACAGAGCGTTGCTGCCTGTGATCACCGCGGTTTCAAAATCGGCTCC
GTCGATACTATGTTATACGCCAACTTTGAAAACAACTTTGAAAAAGCTGTTTTCTGGTATTTAAGGTTTT
AGAATGCAAGGAACAGTGAATTGGAGTTCGTCTTGTTATAATTAGGGAAGGTGCGAACAAGTCCCTGATA
TGAGATCATGTTTGTCATCTGGAGCCATAGAACAGGGTTCATC
[978 nt withheld, positions 2844-3821]
TAAAAACTGGGGATAACGCCTTAAATGGCGAAGAAACGGTCTAAATAGGCTGATTCAAGGCATTTACGGG
AGAAAAAATCGGCTCAAACATGAAGAAATGAAATGACTGAGTCAGCCGAGAAGAATTTCCCCGCTTATTC
GCACCTTCCTTAGCTTCTTGGGGTATCTTTAAATACTGTAGAAAAGAGGAAGGAAATAATAAATGGCTAA
AATGAGAATATCACCGGAATTGAAAAAACTGATCGAAAAATACCGCTGCGTAAAAGATACGGAAGGAATG
TCTCCTGCTAAGGTATATAAGCTGGTGGGAGAAAATGAAAACCTATATTTAAAAATGACGGACAGCCGGT
ATAAAGGGACCACCTATGATGTGGAACGGGAAAAGGACATGATGCTATGGCTGGAAGGAAAGCTGCCTGT
TCCAAAGGTCCTGCACTTTGAACGGCATGATGGCTGGAGCAATCTGCTCATGAGTGAGGCCGATGGCGTC
CTTTGCTCGGAAGAGTATGAAGATGAACAAAGCCCTGAAAAGATTATCGAGCTGTATGCGGAGTGCATCA
GGCTCTTTCACTCCATCGACATATCGGATTGTCCCTATACGAATAGCTTAGACAGCCGCTTAGCCGAATT
GGATTACTTACTGAATAACGATCTGGCCGATGTGGATTGCGAAAACTGGGAAGAAGACACTCCATTTAAA
GATCCGCGCGAGCTGTATGATTTTTTAAAGACGGAAAAGCCCGAAGAGGAACTTGTCTTTTCCCACGGCG
ACCTGGGAGACAGCAACATCTTTGTGAAAGATGGCAAAGTAAGTGGCTTTATTGATCTTGGGAGAAGCGG
CAGGGCGGACAAGTGGTATGACATTGCCTTCTGCGTCCGGTCGATCAGGGAGGATATCGGGGAAGAACAG
TATGTCGAGCTATTTTTTGACTTACTGGGGATCAAGCCTGATTGGGAGAAAATAAAATATTATATTTTAC
TGGATGAATTGTTTTAGTACCTAGAATGCATGACCAAAATCCCTTAACGTGAGTTTTCGTTCCACTGAGC
GTCAGACCCCGTAGAAAAGATCAAAGGATCTTCTTGAGATCCTTTTTTTCTGCGCGTAATCTGCTGCTTG
CAAACAAAAAAACCACCGCTACCAGCGGTGGTTTGTTTGCCGGATCAAGAGCTACCAACTCTTTTTCCGA
AGGTAACTGGCTTCAGCAGAGCGCAGATACCAAATACTGTCCTTCTAGTGTAGCCGTAGTTAGGCCACCA
CTTCAAGAACTCTGTAGCACCGCCTACATACCTCGCTCTGCTAATCCTGTTACCAGTGGCTGCTGCCAGT
GGCGATAAGTCGTGTCTTACCGGGTTGGACTCAAGACGATAGTTACCGGATAAGGCGCAGCGGTCGGGCT
GAACGGGGGGTTCGTGCACACAGCCCAGCTTGGAGCGAACGACCTACACCGAACTGAGATACCTACAGCG
TGAGCTATGAGAAAGCGCCACGCTTCCCGAAGGGAGAAAGGCGGACAGGTATCCGGTAAGCGGCAGGGTC
GGAACAGGAGAGCGCACGAGGGAGCTTCCAGGGGGAAACGCCTGGTATCTTTATAGTCCTGTCGGGTTTC
GCCACCTCTGACTTGAGCGTCGATTTTTGTGATGCTCGTCAGGGGGGCGGAGCCTATGGAAAAACGCCAG
CAACGCGGCCTTTTTACGGTTCCTGGCCTTTTGCTGGCCTTTTGCTCACATGTTCTTTCCTGCGTTATCC
CCTGATTCTGTGGATAACCGTATTACCGCCTTTGAGTGAGCTGATACCGCTCGCCGCAGCCGAACGACCG
AGCGCAGCGAGTCAGTGAGCGAGGAAGCGGAAGAGCGCCTGATGCGGTATTTTCTCCTTACGCATCTGTG
CGGTATTTCACACCGCATATGGTGCACTCTCAGTACAATCTGCTCTGATGCCGCATAGTTAAGCCAGTAT
ACACTCCGCTATCGCTACGTGACTGGGTCATGGCTGCGCCCCGACACCCGCCAACACCCGCTGACGCGCC
CTGACGGGCTTGTCTGCTCCCGGCATCCGCTTACAGACAAGCTGTGACCGTCTCCGGGAGCTGCATGTGT
CAGAGGTTTTCACCGTCATCACCGAAACGCGCGAGGCAGGGTGCCTTGATGTGGGCGCCGGCGGTCGAGT
GGCGACGGCGCGGCTTGTCCGCGCCCTGGTAGATTGCCTGGCCGTAGGCCAGCCATTTTTGAGCGGCCAG
CGGCCGCGATAGGCCGACGCGAAGCGGCGGGGCGTAGGGAGCGCAGCGACCGAAGGGTAGGCGCTTTTTG
CAGCTCTTCGGCTGTGCGCTGGCCAGACAGTTATGCACAGGCCAGGCGGGTTTTAAGAGTTTTAATAAGT
TTTAAAGAGTTTTAGGCGGAAAAATCGCCTTTTTTCTCTTTTATATCAGTCACTTACATGTGTGACCGGT
TCCCAATGTACGGCTTTGGGTTCCCAATGTACGGGTTCCGGTTCCCAATGTACGGCTTTGGGTTCCCAAT
GTACGTGCTATCCACAGGAAACAGACCTTTTCGACCTTTTTCCCCTGCTAGGGCAATTTGCCCTAGCATC
TGCTCCGTACATTAGGAACCGGCGGATGCTTCGCCCTCGATCAGGTTGCGGTAGCGCATGACTAGGATCG
GGCCAGCCTGCCCCGCCTCCTCCTTCAAATCGTACTCCGGCAGGTCATTTGACCCGATCAGCTTGCGCAC
GGTGAAACAGAACTTCTTGAACTCTCCGGCGCTGCCACTGCGTTCGTAGATCGTCTTGAACAACCATCTG
GCTTCTGCCTTGCCTGCGGCGCGGCGTGCCAGGCGGTAGAGAAAACGGCCGATGCCGGGATCGATCAAAA
AGTAATCGGGGTGAACCGTCAGCACGTCCGGGTTCTTGCCTTCTGTGATCTCGCGGTACATCCAATCAGC
TAGCTCGATCTCGATGTACTCCGGCCGCCCGGTTTCGCTCTTTACGATCTTGTAGCGGCTAATCAAGGCT
TCACCCTCGGATACCGTCACCAGGCGGCCGTTCTTGGCCTTCTTCGTACGCTGCATGGCAACGTGCGTGG
TGTTTAACCGAATGCAGGTTTCTACCAGGTCGTCTTTCTGCTTTCCGCCATCGGCTCGCCGGCAGAACTT
GAGTACGTCCGCAACGTGTGGACGGAACACGCGGCCGGGCTTGTCTCCCTTCCCTTCCCGGTATCGGTTC
ATGGATTCGGTTAGATGGGAAACCGCCATCAGTACCAGGTCGTAATCCCACACACTGGCCATGCCGGCCG
GCCCTGCGGAAACCTCTACGTGCCCGTCTGGAAGCTCGTAGCGGATCACCTCGCCAGCTCGTCGGTCACG
CTTCGACAGACGGAAAACGGCCACGTCCATGATGCTGCGACTATCGCGGGTGCCCACGTCATAGAGCATC
GGAACGAAAAAATCTGGTTGCTCGTCGCCCTTGGGCGGCTTCCTAATCGACGGCGCACCGGCTGCCGGCG
GTTGCCGGGATTCTTTGCGGATTCGATCAGCGGCCGCTTGCCACGATTCACCGGGGCGTGCTTCTGCCTC
GATGCGTTGCCGCTGGGCGGCCTGCGCGGCCTTCAACTTCTCCACCAGGTCATCACCCAGCGCCGCGCCG
ATTTGTACCGGGCCGGATGGTTTGCGACCGCTCACGCCGATTCCTCGGGCTTGGGGGTTCCAGTGCCATT
GCAGGGCCGGCAGGCAACCCAGCCGCTTACGCCTGGCCAACCGCCCGTTCCTCCACACATGGGGCATTCC
ACGGCGTCGGTGCCTGGTTGTTCTTGATTTTCCATGCCGCCTCCTTTAGCCGCTAAAATTCATCTACTCA
TTTATTCATTTGCTCATTTACTCTGGTAGCTGCGCGATGTATTCAGATAGCAGCTCGGTAATGGTCTTGC
CTTGGCGTACCGCGTACATCTTCAGCTTGGTGTGATCCTCCGCCGGCAACTGAAAGTTGACCCGCTTCAT
GGCTGGCGTGTCTGCCAGGCTGGCCAACGTTGCAGCCTTGCTGCTGCGTGCGCTCGGACGGCCGGCACTT
AGCGTGTTTGTGCTTTTGCTCATTTTCTCTTTACCTCATTAACTCAAATGAGTTTTGATTTAATTTCAGC
GGCCAGCGCCTGGACCTCGCGGGCAGCGTCGCCCTCGGGTTCTGATTCAAGAACGGTTGTGCCGGCGGCG
GCAGTGCCTGGGTAGCTCACGCGCTGCGTGATACGGGACTCAAGAATGGGCAGCTCGTACCCGGCCAGCG
CCTCGGCAACCTCACCGCCGATGCGCGTGCCTTTGATCGCCCGCGACACGACAAAGGCCGCTTGTAGCCT
TCCATCCGTGACCTCAATGCGCTGCTTAACCAGCTCCACCAGGTCGGCGGTGGCCCATATGTCGTAAGGG
CTTGGCTGCACCGGAATCAGCACGAAGTCGGCTGCCTTGATCGCGGACACAGCCAAGTCCGCCGCCTGGG
GCGCTCCGTCGATCACTACGAAGTCGCGCCGGCCGATGGCCTTCACGTCGCGGTCAATCGTCGGGCGGTC
GATGCCGACAACGGTTAGCGGTTGATCTTCCCGCACGGCCGCCCAATCGCGGGCACTGCCCTGGGGATCG
GAATCGACTAACAGAACATCGGCCCCGGCGAGTTGCAGGGCGCGGGCTAGATGGGTTGCGATGGTCGTCT
TGCCTGACCCGCCTTTCTGGTTAAGTACAGCGATAACCTTCATGCGTTCCCCTTGCGTATTTGTTTATTT
ACTCATCGCATCATATACGCAGCGACCGCATGACGCAAGCTGTTTTACTCAAATACACATCACCTTTTTA
GACGGCGGCGCTCGGTTTCTTCAGCGGCCAAGCTGGCCGGCCAGGCCGCCAGCTTGGCATCAGACAAACC
GGCCAGGATTTCATGCAGCCGCACGGTTGAGACGTGCGCGGGCGGCTCGAACACGTACCCGGCCGCGATC
ATCTCCGCCTCGATCTCTTCGGTAATGAAAAACGGTTCGTCCTGGCCGTCCTGGTGCGGTTTCATGCTTG
TTCCTCTTGGCGTTCATTCTCGGCGGCCGCCAGGGCGTCGGCCTCGGTCAATGCGTCCTAGGCACCGCGC
CGCCTGGCCTCGGTGGGCGTCACTTCCTCGCTGCGCTCAAGTGCGCGGTACAGGGTCGAGCGATGCACGC
CAAGCAGTGCAGCCGCCTCTTTCACGGTGCGGCCTTCCTGGTCGATCAGCTCGCGGGCGTGCGCGATCTG
TGCCGGGGTGAGGGTAGGGCGGGGGCCAAACTTCACGCCTCGGGCCTTGGCGGCCTCGCGCCCGCTCCGG
GTGCGGTCGATGATTAGGGAACGCTCGAACTCGGCAATGCCGGCGAACACGGTCAACACCATGCGGCCGG
CCGGCGTGGTGGTGTCGGCCCACGGCTCTGCCAGGCTACGCAGGCCCGCGCCGGCCTCCTGGATGCGCTC
GGCAATGTCCAGTAGGTCGCGGGTGCTGCGGGCCAGGCGGTCTAGCCTGGTCACTGTCACAACGTCGCCA
GGGCGTAGGTGGTCAAGCATCCTGGCCAGCTCCGGGCGGTCGCGCCTGGTGCCGGTGATCTTCTCGGAAA
ACAGCTTGGTGCAGCCGGCCGCGTGCAGTTCGGCCCGTTGGTTGGTCAAGTCCTGGTCGTCGGTGCTGAC
GCGGGCATAGCCCAGCAGGCCAGCGGCGGCGCTCTTGTTCATGGCGTAATGTCTCCGGTTCTAGTCGCAA
GTATTCTACTTTATGCGACTAAAACACGCGACAAGAAAACGCCAGGAAAAGGGCAGGGCGGCAGCCTGTC
GCGTAACTTAGGACTTGTGCGACATGTCGTTTTCAGAAGACGGCTGCACTGAACGTCAGAAGCCGACTGC
ACTATAGCAGCGGAGGGGTTGGATCAAAGTACTTTGATCCCGAGGGGAACCCTGTGGTTGGCATGCACAT
ACAAATGGACGAACGGATAAACCTTTTCACGCCCTTTTAAATATCCGATTATTCTAATAAACGCTCTTTT
CTCTTAGGTTTACCCGCCAATATATCCTGTCAAACACTGATAGTTTAAACTGAAGGCGGGAAACGACAAT
CTGATCCAAGCTCAAGCTGCTCTAGCATTCGCCATTCAGGCTGCGCAACTGTTGGGAAGGGCGATCGGTG
CGGGCCTCTTCGCTATTACGCCAGCTGGCGAAAGGGGGATGTGCTGCAAGGCGATTAAGTTGGGTAACGC
CAGGGTTTTCCCAGTCACGACGTTGTAAAACGACGGCCAGTGCCAAGCTTGCATGCCTGCAGTGCAGCGT
GACCCGGTCGTGCCCCTCTCTAGAGATAATGAGCATTGCATGTCTAAGTTATAAAAAATTACCACATATT
TTTTTTGTCACACTTGTTTGAAGTGCAGTTTATCTATCTTTATACATATATTTAAACTTTACTCTACGAA
TAATATAATCTATAGTACTACAATAATATCAGTGTTTTAGAGAATCATATAAATGAACAGTTAGACATGG
TCTAAAGGACAATTGAGTATTTTGACAACAGGACTCTACAGTTTTATCTTTTTAGTGTGCATGTGTTCTC
CTTTTTTTTTGCAAATAGCTTCACCTATATAATACTTCATCCATTTTATTAGTACATCCATTTAGGGTTT
AGGGTTAATGGTTTTTATAGACTAATTTTTTTAGTACATCTATTTTATTCTATTTTAGCCTCTAAATTAA
GAAAACTAAAACTCTATTTTAGTTTTTTTATTTAATAATTTAGATATAAAATAGAATAAAATAAAGTGAC
TAAAAATTAAACAAATACCCTTTAAGAAATTAAAAAAACTAAGGAAACATTTTTCTTGTTTCGAGTAGAT
AATGCCAGCCTGTTAAACGCCGTCGACGAGTCTAACGGACACCAACCAGCGAACCAGCAGCGTCGCGTCG
GGCCAAGCGAAGCAGACGGCACGGCATCTCTGTCGCTGCCTCTGGACCCCTCTCGAGAGTTCCGCTCCAC
CGTTGGACTTGCTCCGCTGTCGGCATCCAGAAATTGCGTGGCGGAGCGGCAGACGTGAGCCGGCACGGCA
GGCGGCCTCCTCCTCCTCTCACGGCACCGGCAGCTACGGGGGATTCCTTTCCCACCGCTCCTTCGCTTTC
CCTYCCYCGCCCGCCGTAATAAATAGACACCCCCTCCACACCCTCTTTCCCCAACCTCGTGTTGTTCGGA
GCGCACACACACACAACCAGATCTCCCCCAAATCCACCCGTCGGCMCCTCCGCTTCAAGGTACGCCGCTC
GTCCYCCCCCCCCCCCCCCTCTCTACCTTCTCTAGATCGGCGTTCCGGTCCATGGTTAGGGCCCGGTAGT
TCTACTTCTGTTCATGTTTGTGTTAGATCCGTGTTTGTGTTAGATCCGTGCTGCTAGCGTTCGTACACGG
ATGCGACCTGTACGTCAGACACGTTCTGATTGCTAACTTGCCAGTGTTTCTCTTTGGGGAATCCTGGGAT
GGCTCTAGCCGTTCCGCAGACGGGATCGATTTCATGATTTTTTTTGTTTCGTTGCATAGGGTTTGGTTTG
CCCTTTTCCTTTATTTCAATATATGCCGTGCACTTGTTTGTCGGGTCATCTTTTCATGCTTTTTTTTGTC
TTGGTTGTGATGATGTGGTCTGGTTGGGCGGTCGTTCTAGATCGGAGTAGAATTAATTCTGTTTCAAACT
ACCTGGTGGATTTATTAATTTTGGATCTGTATGTGTGTGCCATACATATTCATAGTTACGAATTGAAGAT
GATGGATGGAAATATCGATCTAGGATAGGTATACATGTTGATGCGGGTTTTACTGATGCATATACAGAGA
TGCTTTTTGTTCGCTTGGTTGTGATGATGTGGTGTGGTTGGGCGGTCGTTCATTCGTTCTAGATCGGAGT
AGAATACTGTTTCAAACTACCTGGTGTATTTATTAATTTTGGAACTGTATGTGTGTGTCATACATCTTCA
TAGTTACGAGTTTAAGATGGATGGAAATATCGATCTAGGATAGGTATACATGTTGATGTGGGTTTTACTG
ATGCATATACATGATGGCATATGCAGCATCTATTCATATGCTCTAACCTTGAGTACCTATCTATTATAAT
AAACAAGTATGTTTTATAATTATTTTGATCTTGATATACTTGGATGATGGCATATGCAGCAGCTATATGT
GGATTTTTTTAGCCCTGCCTTCATACGCTATTTATTTGCTTGGTACTGTTTCTTTTGTCGATGCTCACCC
TGTTGTTTGGTGTTACTTCTGCAGGTCGACTCTAGAGGATCCCCTCGAGGCGCGCCAAGCTATCAAACAA
GTTTGTACAAAAAAGCAGGCTCCGATGAAACGGACAGCCGACGGAAGCGAGTTCGAGTCACCAAAGAAGA
AGCGGAAAGTCTCTGAGGTGGAGTTTTCCCACGAGTACTGGATGAGACATGCCCTGACCCTGGCCAAGAG
GGCACGGGATGAGAGGGAGGTGCCTGTGGGAGCCGTGCTGGTGCTGAACAATAGAGTGATCGGCGAGGGC
TGGAACAGAGCCATCGGCCTGCACGACCCAACAGCCCATGCCGAAATTATGGCCCTGAGACAGGGCGGCC
TGGTCATGCAGAACTACAGACTGATTGACGCCACCCTGTACGTGACATTCGAGCCTTGCGTGATGTGCGC
CGGCGCCATGATCCACTCTAGGATCGGCCGCGTGGTGTTTGGCGTGAGGAACTCAAAAAGAGGCGCCGCA
GGCTCCCTGATGAACGTGCTGAACTACCCCGGCATGAATCACCGCGTCGAAATTACCGAGGGAATCCTGG
CAGATGAATGTGCCGCCCTGCTGTGCGATTTCTATCGGATGCCTAGACAGGTGTTCAATGCTCAGAAGAA
GGCCCAGAGCTCCATCAACGGAGGGGGAGGGTCGGGAGGTGGTGGCAGCGGAGGAGGCGGTAGCGGAGGT
GGAGGATCAGGTGGCGGAGGGTCGGGAGGGGGCGGTTCTGGTGGTGGGGGCTCGGGTGGAGGAGGGAGCA
CCATGGCTCCTAAGAAGAAGCGGAAGGTTGGTATTCACGGGGTGCCTGCGGCTTCAAAGCTCGAGAAATT
CACCAACTGTTATTCGTTGAGCAAAACACTGCGGTTTAAAGCGATTCCAGTCGGCAAGACTCAAGAGAAT
ATAGACAATAAGCGGCTGTTGGTGGAAGATGAAAAGCGCGCGGAAGACTACAAAGGGGTGAAGAAGTTGT
TGGACAGATACTACCTCTCTTTTATCAATGATGTCTTGCACTCAATCAAATTGAAGAATCTGAACAACTA
CATCTCCCTCTTCAGAAAGAAAACAAGGACAGAAAAGGAGAATAAGGAACTTGAAAATTTGGAGATCAAT
CTGAGGAAAGAGATCGCGAAAGCCTTTAAAGGCAACGAAGGATACAAAAGTCTGTTCAAGAAGGATATAA
TTGAGACAATTTTGCCAGAGTTCCTCGATGACAAGGACGAGATTGCGCTGGTCAATTCGTTCAACGGATT
CACAACAGCATTCACAGGCTTCTTTCGCAATCGGGAAAATATGTTCTCTGAGGAGGCAAAGTCCACTTCT
ATTGCGTTCAGGTGTATCAATGAGAATCTCACTAGGTACATTTCCAACATGGATATCTTTGAGAAGGTTG
ACGCAATTTTTGACAAGCACGAAGTTCAGGAGATTAAGGAGAAGATCCTCAATTCCGATTATGACGTTGA
GGACTTCTTCGAAGGTGAGTTTTTTAATTTCGTGCTCACTCAAGAGGGTATCGACGTGTATAATGCGATC
ATCGGTGGGTTCGTGACTGAGTCCGGTGAAAAGATTAAGGGATTGAACGAGTATATCAACCTTTACAACC
AAAAGACGAAACAGAAGCTGCCAAAGTTCAAGCCTCTTTACAAACAGGTTCTTTCAGACCGCGAGTCACT
CTCGTTCTATGGGGAGGGCTACACTTCGGATGAGGAAGTCCTGGAGGTGTTCAGGAATACTCTCAATAAG
AATTCGGAGATTTTCTCTTCTATAAAAAAACTGGAAAAGTTGTTTAAGAATTTTGACGAATACTCTAGCG
CCGGCATATTTGTGAAAAACGGCCCGGCCATATCAACGATAAGTAAAGATATCTTCGGCGAATGGAACGT
GATCAGAGACAAATGGAACGCGGAGTATGACGATATTCACCTGAAGAAGAAGGCTGTCGTAACGGAGAAG
TACGAGGATGATCGCAGGAAAAGCTTCAAAAAGATCGGAAGTTTCAGCCTGGAACAGTTGCAGGAGTATG
CTGACGCCGATCTTAGCGTCGTCGAGAAGTTGAAGGAGATAATCATCCAAAAGGTCGACGAGATATATAA
AGTCTATGGATCAAGTGAAAAACTGTTCGACGCCGACTTCGTTTTGGAGAAGTCCCTGAAGAAGAACGAC
GCTGTTGTTGCCATTATGAAGGATCTGCTCGACAGCGTGAAGAGTTTCGAGAACTATATTAAGGCTTTTT
TCGGGGAGGGGAAGGAGACTAACAGAGATGAGTCCTTCTACGGAGACTTCGTCCTCGCGTACGATATACT
CCTTAAGGTAGACCACATCTACGACGCAATCAGAAATTACGTGACACAAAAGCCGTACAGCAAGGACAAG
TTCAAACTCTACTTCCAGAACCCCCAGTTCATGGGCGGCTGGGACAAGGACAAGGAAACGGATTACAGGG
CTACGATCCTGAGGTATGGTTCAAAATACTACTTGGCGATTATGGACAAGAAGTACGCCAAGTGTCTCCA
GAAGATTGACAAAGACGATGTCAATGGCAATTATGAGAAGATCAACTACAAGCTGCTTCCGGGTCCGAAC
AAGATGCTCCCAAAGGTTTTCTTCAGCAAGAAATGGATGGCCTACTATAACCCAAGCGAGGACATCCAGA
AGATTTATAAGAACGGTACGTTCAAGAAGGGCGACATGTTCAATCTTAACGACTGTCACAAGCTGATCGA
CTTCTTCAAAGACTCAATTAGCCGGTACCCAAAGTGGTCTAACGCCTATGACTTCAACTTTTCGGAAACC
GAGAAGTACAAGGATATAGCCGGATTTTATAGAGAGGTGGAAGAGCAGGGCTACAAGGTGTCATTCGAGT
CCGCCAGCAAGAAGGAAGTGGACAAGCTCGTGGAAGAGGGTAAGCTCTACATGTTCCAGATTTATAATAA
AGACTTTAGCGATAAGAGCCACGGGACACCTAATCTCCACACAATGTATTTCAAGCTGCTCTTCGACGAG
AATAACCACGGCCAAATCAGGTTGTCAGGAGGGGCTGAACTCTTCATGCGGCGCGCTAGCCTTAAGAAGG
AGGAGCTTGTAGTCCACCCTGCGAATAGTCCAATTGCGAATAAGAACCCGGACAATCCTAAAAAGACTAC
AACATTGAGCTACGACGTGTACAAGGATAAGAGGTTTTCCGAGGATCAGTACGAGCTCCACATCCCGATT
GCGATCAACAAGTGCCCAAAGAATATTTTCAAGATAAACACAGAGGTGCGTGTACTCCTGAAGCATGACG
ACAATCCTTACGTCATTGGGATTGCCCGGGGCGAGAGGAACCTCCTCTATATTGTGGTGGTGGACGGGAA
GGGGAACATAGTCGAACAGTACTCCCTTAACGAAATAATTAACAATTTCAACGGCATCCGTATCAAGACC
GACTACCATTCGTTGCTGGACAAGAAGGAGAAGGAGAGATTTGAGGCGCGGCAAAATTGGACAAGTATCG
AGAACATCAAGGAACTCAAAGCAGGTTATATCTCTCAAGTTGTGCATAAGATATGCGAGCTGGTTGAGAA
GTATGACGCAGTGATCGCTCTTGAGGACCTCAACTCGGGCTTTAAGAATTCTAGAGTTAAAGTGGAGAAG
CAGGTCTATCAAAAGTTCGAGAAGATGCTTATAGATAAGCTCAACTACATGGTCGATAAGAAATCGAACC
CATGTGCCACCGGCGGCGCACTCAAAGGTTACCAAATAACAAACAAATTCGAGTCCTTCAAATCGATGAG
TACTCAGAATGGGTTCATATTTTATATACCGGCGTGGCTTACGTCTAAGATCGACCCGTCAACTGGTTTT
GTCAACCTGTTGAAGACGAAATACACGTCCATTGCCGATTCGAAAAAGTTCATATCTAGTTTTGATCGTA
TTATGTACGTCCCAGAGGAAGATCTTTTCGAGTTTGCTCTCGACTACAAAAACTTTTCGCGGACCGATGC
GGATTACATTAAAAAATGGAAACTCTATTCGTACGGCAACAGAATCAGGATTTTTCGCAACCCTAAGAAG
AATAACGTCTTTGATTGGGAGGAAGTTTGCTTGACTAGCGCGTACAAGGAGCTCTTTAATAAGTATGGCA
TTAACTACCAACAGGGTGATATCAGAGCACTGCTTTGCGAACAATCTGACAAGGCTTTCTACTCATCCTT
CATGGCTTTGATGAGCCTGATGCTCCAGATGAGAAATTCAATTACAGGCAGAACCGACGTGGATTTCTTG
ATCTCCCCGGTTAAAAATTCTGATGGCATCTTTTACGATAGCAGGAACTATGAAGCGCAAGAGAATGCGA
TTCTGCCAAAAAATGCAGACGCCAACGGTGCCTATAACATCGCCAGGAAAGTCCTGTGGGCGATCGGCCA
GTTCAAAAAGGCCGAAGACGAAAAATTGGACAAGGTCAAAATCGCTATCAGCAACAAAGAGTGGCTGGAG
TATGCTCAGACATCCGTAAAGCATAAGCGTCCTGCTGCCACCAAAAAGGCCGGACAGGCTAAGAAAAAGA
AGTGAGACGACTAGTGGCGGCCGCCGACGTCCGATCGTTCAAACATTTGGCAATAAAGTTTCTTAAGATT
GAATCCTGTTGCCGGTCTTGCGATGATTATCATATAATTTCTGTTGAATTACGTTAAGCATGTAATAATT
AACATGTAATGCATGACGTTATTTATGAGATGGGTTTTTATGATTAGAGTCCCGCAATTATACATTTAAT
ACGCGATAGAAAACAAAATATAGCGCGCAAACTAGGATAAATTATCGCGCGCGGTGTCATCTATGTTACT
AGATCGGGAATTGATCCCCCCTCGACAGCTTCCGGAAAGGGCGAATTCGCAACTTTGTATACAAAAGTTG
CCCCATGGCGTTCCCTCTAGAGAGATAATGAGCATTGCATGTCTAAGTTATAAAAAATTACCACATATTT
TTTTTGTCACACTTGTTTGAAGTGCAGTTTATCTATCTTTATACATATATTTAAACTTTACTCTACGAAT
AATATAATCTATAGTACTACAATAATATCAGTGTTTTAGAGAATCATATAAATGAACAGTTAGACATGGT
CTAAAGGACAATTGAGTATTTTGACAACAGGACTCTACAGTTTTATCTTTTTAGTGTGCATGTGTTCTCC
TTTTTTTTTGCAAATAGCTTCACCTATATAATACTTCATCCATTTTATTAGTACATCCATTTAGGGTTTA
GGGTTAATGGTTTTTATAGACTAATTTTTTTAGTACATCTATTTTATTCTATTTTAGCCTCTAAATTAAG
AAAACTAAAACTCTATTTTAGTTTTTTTATTTAATAATTTAGATATAAAATAGAATAAAATAAAGTGACT
AAAAATTAAACAAATACCCTTTAAGAAATTAAAAAAACTAAGGAAACATTTTTCTTGTTTCGAGTAGATA
ATGCCAGCCTGTTAAACGCCGTCGACGAGTCTAACGGACACCAACCAGCGAACCAGCAGCGTCGCGTCGG
GCCAAGCGAAGCAGACGGCACGGCATCTCTGTCGCTGCCTCTGGACCCCTCTCGAGAGTTCCGCTCCACC
GTTGGACTTGCTCCGCTGTCGGCATCCAGAAATTGCGTGGCGGAGCGGCAGACGTGAGCCGGCACGGCAG
GCGGCCTCCTCCTCCTCTCACGGCACCGGCAGCTACGGGGGATTCCTTYCCCACCGCTCCTTCGCTTYCC
CTYCCYCGCCCGCCGTAATAAATAGACACCCCCTCCACACCCTCTTTCCCCAACCTCGTGTTGTTCGGAG
CGCACACACACACAACCAGATCTCCCCCAAATCCACCCGTCGGCMCCTCCGCTTCAAGGTACGCCGCTCG
TCCYCCCCCCCCCCCCCCTCTCTACCTTCTCTAGATCGGCGTTCCGGTCCATGGTTAGGGCCCGGTAGTT
CTACTTCTGTTCATGTTTGTGTTAGATCCGTGTTTGTGTTAGATCCGTGCTGCTAGCGTTCGTACACGGA
TGCGACCTGTACGTCAGACACGTTCTGATTGCTAACTTGCCAGTGTTTCTCTTTGGGGAATCCTGGGATG
GCTCTAGCCGTTCCGCAGACGGGATCGATTTCATGATTTTTTTTGTTTCGTTGCATAGGGTTTGGTTTGC
CCTTTTCCTTTATTTCAATATATGCCGTGCACTTGTTTGTCGGGTCATCTTTTCATGCTTTTTTTTGTCT
TGGTTGTGATGATGTGGTCTGGTTGGGCGGTCGTTCTAGATCGGAGTAGAATTAATTCTGTTTCAAACTA
CCTGGTGGATTTATTAATTTTGGATCTGTATGTGTGTGCCATACATATTCATAGTTACGAATTGAAGATG
ATGGATGGAAATATCGATCTAGGATAGGTATACATGTTGATGCGGGTTTTACTGATGCATATACAGAGAT
GCTTTTTGTTCGCTTGGTTGTGATGATGTGGTGTGGTTGGGCGGTCGTTCATTCGTTCTAGATCGGAGTA
GAATACTGTTTCAAACTACCTGGTGTATTTATTAATTTTGGAACTGTATGTGTGTGTCATACATCTTCAT
AGTTACGAGTTTAAGATGGATGGAAATATCGATCTAGGATAGGTATACATGTTGATGTGGGTTTTACTGA
TGCATATACATGATGGCATATGCAGCATCTATTCATATGCTCTAACCTTGAGTACCTATCTATTATAATA
AACAAGTATGTTTTATAATTATTTTGATCTTGATATACTTGGATGATGGCATATGCAGCAGCTATATGTG
GATTTTTTTAGCCCTGCCTTCATACGCTATTTATTTGCTTGGTACTGTTTCTTTTGTCGATGCTCACCCT
GTTGTTTGGTGTTACTTCTGCAGGGATCCAAATTACTGATGAGTCCGTGAGGACGAAACGAGTAAGCTCG
TCTAATTTCTACTAAGTGTAGATGAGACCGGCGCCGCTACAGGGCGCGTCCCATTCGCCATTCAGGCTGC
GCAACTGTTGGGAAGGGCGATCGGTGCGGGCCTCTTCGCTATTACGCCAGCTGGCGAAAGGGGGATGTGC
TGCAAGGCGATTAAGTTGGGTAACGCCAGGGTTTTCCCAGTCACGACGTTGTAAAACGACGGCCAGTGAG
CGCGCGTAATACGACTCACTATAGGGCGAATTGGGTACCGGGCCCCCCCTCGAGGTCCTCCAGCTTTTGT
TCCCTTTAGTGAGGGTTAATTGCGCGCTTGGCGTAATCATGGTCATAGCTGTTTCCTGTGTGAAATTGTT
ATCCGCTCACAATTCCACACAACATACGAGCCGGAAGCATAAAGTGTAAAGCCTGGGGTGCCTAATGAGT
GAGCTAACTCACATTAATTGCGTTGCGCTCACTGCCCGCTTTCCACCGGTGGTCTCTGGCCGGCATGGTC
CCAGCCTCCTCGCTGGCGCCGGCTGGGCAACATGCTTCGGCATGGCGAATGGGACGGTACCCGGCCGGAA
TTCGACCCAGCTTTCTTGTACAAAGTGGTTCGATAATTCTTAATTAACTAGTTCTAGAGCGGCCGCCACC
GCGGTGGAGCTCGAATTTCCCCGATCGTTCAAACATTTGGCAATAAAGTTTCTTAAGATTGAATCCTGTT
GCCGGTCTTGCGATGATTATCATATAATTTCTGTTGAATTACGTTAAGCATGTAATAATTAACATGTAAT
GCATGACGTTATTTATGAGATGGGTTTTTATGATTAGAGTCCCGCAATTATACATTTAATACGCGATAGA
AAACAAAATATAGCGCGCAAACTAGGATAAATTATCGCGCGCGGTGTCATCTATGTTACTAGATCGGGAA
TT
